Addgene plasmid #202129: pL0_AC-CEN_ARS_HIS
Purpose: Level 0 plasmid containing a centromere sequence that is recognized in diatoms with AC overhangs used to build level 1 constructs.
Depositing lab: Christopher Dupont. Depositing organization: J. Craig Venter Institute (JCVI). Publication: Universal loop assembly: open, efficient and cross-kingdom DNA fabrication. Pollak B, Matute T, Nunez I, Cerda A, Lopez C, Vargas V, Kan A, Bielinski V, von Dassow P, Dupont CL, Federici F. Synth Biol (Oxf). 2020;5(1):ysaa001. doi: 10.1093/synbio/ysaa001. Epub 2020 Feb 5. PubMed 32161816.
Backbone
  Vector backbone: pL0R
  Vector type: Synthetic Biology
Growth in bacteria
  Bacterial resistance: Spectinomycin, 50 μg/mL
  Growth temperature: 37°C
  Growth strain: DH5alpha
  Copy number: High Copy
Gene/Insert
  Gene/Insert name: CEN_ARS_HIS
  Species: S. cerevisiae (budding yeast)
  Insert size (bp): 1408
  Mutation: ARS sequence mutated to remove sapI site for domestication
  Cloning method: Gibson Cloning
How to cite: pL0_AC-CEN_ARS_HIS was a gift from Christopher Dupont (Addgene plasmid # 202129 ; http://n2t.net/addgene:202129 ; RRID:Addgene_202129)
