[The description below was written by a language model from this plasmid's Addgene catalogue record and pLannotate feature annotations shown in this document.]
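Description:
pL0_AC-CEN_ARS_HIS is a Level 0 part plasmid from the Universal Loop (uLoop) assembly system, a synthetic-biology toolkit for hierarchical, cross-kingdom DNA construction. It is built in the pL0R backbone and, by the sequenced record, is about 3.5 kb in total. It replicates in E. coli at high copy from a ColE1/pUC-type origin and is selected with spectinomycin through an aadA aminoglycoside adenylyltransferase gene, which spans the numbering origin of the circular sequence. The feature table also picks up a short pUC-type multiple cloning site remnant and a small fragment annotated as Tn5 transposase (tnpA). These appear to be backbone leftovers next to the resistance cassette rather than functional elements.

The payload is a roughly 1.4 kb CEN_ARS_HIS module from Saccharomyces cerevisiae, inserted by Gibson cloning. It consists of the CEN6 centromere fused to an autonomously replicating sequence, followed by the HIS3 promoter and the HIS3 coding sequence (imidazoleglycerol-phosphate dehydratase, a yeast histidine auxotrophic marker), all in the same orientation. The ARS was mutated to remove an internal SapI site, a "domestication" step that makes the part compatible with type IIS restriction enzyme-based assembly. The part is flanked by A and C overhangs, which set its position when it is combined with other Level 0 parts to build Level 1 constructs.

According to the record, the centromere sequence is recognized in diatoms, so the module is intended to let assembled constructs be maintained as episomes in those hosts. In yeast, the same CEN/ARS and HIS3 elements would normally support low-copy replication and histidine selection.
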