Features (pLannotate 1.2.2; 7 found; start..end, strand, type, name):
    829..1417    +  rep_origin     ori: high-copy-number ColE1/pMB1/pBR322/pUC origin of replication
   1586..2248    -  CDS            HIS3: imidazoleglycerol-phosphate dehydratase, required for histidine biosynthesis; S. cerevisiae HIS3; yeast auxotrophic marker
   2249..2435    -  promoter       HIS3 promoter: S. cerevisiae HIS3
   2436..2939    -  misc_feature   CEN/ARS: S. cerevisiae CEN6 centromere fused to an autonomously replicating sequence
   3226..3258    +  misc_feature   MCS (fragment): pUC18/19 multiple cloning site
   3259..3375    +  CDS            tnpA (fragment): TN5P_ECOLX - Also known as tnp. Experimental evidence at protein level: Swiss-Prot protein existence level 1. Mediates transposition of transposon Tn5 by a 'cut and paste' mechanism. First, the monomeric transposase binds the 19 bp inverted DNA repeats flanking the transposon. Then, dimerization of the DNA- bound transposase creates a synaptic DNA complex. After nicking of the first DNA strand, excision of the transposon proceeds through a series of intermediates. The transposase then mediates the insertion of the transposon at a new site by strand transfer. The activity of the wild- type tran
   3407..735     +  CDS            aadA (across the origin): S3AD_ECOLX - Experimental evidence at protein level: Swiss-Prot protein existence level 1. Mediates bacterial resistance to the antibiotics streptomycin and spectinomycin. From Escherichia coli.
>Addgene plasmid #202129 | pL0_AC-CEN_ARS_HIS | addgene full sequence | sequence record 405565 | Addgene NGS Result
GTCATCGAGCGCCATCTCGAACCGACGTTGCTGGCCGTACATTTGTACGGCTCCGCAGTGGATGGCGGCC
TGAAGCCACACAGTGATATTGATTTGCTGGTTACGGTGACCGTAAGGCTTGATGAAACAACGCGGCGAGC
TTTGATCAACGACCTTTTGGAAACTTCGGCTTCCCCTGGAGAGAGTGAGATTCTCCGCGCTGTAGAAGTC
ACCATTGTTGTGCACGACGACATCATTCCGTGGCGTTATCCAGCTAAGCGCGAACTGCAATTTGGAGAAT
GGCAGCGCAATGACATTCTTGCTGGTATCTTCGAGCCAGCCACGATCGACATTGATCTGGCTATCTTGCT
GACAAAAGCAAGAGAACATAGCGTTGCCTTGGTAGGTCCAGCGGCGGAGGAACTCTTTGATCCGGTTCCT
GAACAGGATCTATTTGAGGCGCTAAATGAAACCTTAACGCTATGGAACTCGCCGCCCGACTGGGCTGGCG
ATGAGCGAAATGTAGTGCTTACGTTGTCCCGCATTTGGTACAGCGCAGTAACCGGCAAAATCGCGCCGAA
GGATGTCGCTGCCGACTGGGCAATGGAGCGCCTGCCGGCCCAGTATCAGCCCGTCATACTTGAAGCTAGA
CAGGCTTATCTTGGACAAGAAGAAGATCGCTTGGCCTCGCGCGCAGATCAGTTGGAAGAATTTGTCCACT
ACGTGAAAGGCGAGATCACCAAGGTAGTCGGCAAATAATAATCACCTAGAATGCATGACCAAAATCCCTT
AACGTGAGTTTTCGTTCCACTGAGCGTCAGACCCCGTAGAAAAGATCAAAGGATCTTCTTGAGATCCTTT
TTTTCTGCGCGTAATCTGCTGCTTGCAAACAAAAAAACCACCGCTACCAGCGGTGGTTTGTTTGCCGGAT
CAAGAGCTACCAACTCTTTTTCCGAAGGTAACTGGCTTCAGCAGAGCGCAGATACCAAATACTGTTCTTC
TAGTGTAGCCGTAGTTAGGCCACCACTTCAAGAACTCTGTAGCACCGCCTACATACCTCGCTCTGCTAAT
CCTGTTACCAGTGGCTGCTGCCAGTGGCGATAAGTCGTGTCTTACCGGGTTGGACTCAAGACGATAGTTA
CCGGATAAGGCGCAGCGGTCGGGCTGAACGGGGGGTTCGTGCACACAGCCCAGCTTGGAGCGAACGACCT
ACACCGAACTGAGATACCTACAGCGTGAGCTATGAGAAAGCGCCACGCTTCCCGAAGGGAGAAAGGCGGA
CAGGTATCCGGTAAGCGGCAGGGTCGGAACAGGAGAGCGCACGAGGGAGCTTCCAGGGGGAAACGCCTGG
TATCTTTATAGTCCTGTCGGGTTTCGCCACCTCTGACTTGAGCGTCGATTTTTGTGATGCTCGTCAGGGG
GGCGGAGCCTATGGAAAAACGCCAGCAACGCGGCCTTTTTACGGTTCCTGGCCTTTTGCTGGCCTTTTGC
TCACATGTTCTTTCCTGCGTTATCCCCTGATTCTGTGGGTGGAAGGGCTCGGAGTTGTGGTAATCTATGT
ATCCTGGTGGTCTCACATTGGTCAAGTCCAGACTCCTGTGTAAAACTACATAAGAACACCTTTGGTGGAG
GGAACATCGTTGGTACCATTGGGCGAGGTGGCTTCTCTTATGGCAACCGCAAGAGCCTTGAACGCACTCT
CACTACGGTGATGATCATTCTTGCCTCGCAGACAATCAACGTGGAGGGTAATTCTGCTAGCCTCTGCAAA
GCTTTCAAGAAAATGCGGGATCATCTCGCAAGAGAGATCTCCTACTTTCTCCCTTTGCAAACCAAGTTCG
ACAACTGCGTACGGCCTGTTCGAAAGATCTACCACCGCTCTGGAAAGTGCCTCATCCAAAGGCGCAAATC
CTGATCCAAACCTTTTTACTCCACGCACGGCCCCTAGGGCCTCTTTAAAAGCTTGACCGAGAGCAATCCC
GCAGTCTTCAGTGGTGTGATGGTCGTCTATGTGTAAGTCACCAATGCACTCAACGATTAGCGACCAGCCG
GAATGCTTGGCCAGAGCATGTATCATATGGTCCAGAAACCCTATACCTGTGTGGACGTTAATCACTTGCG
ATTGTGTGGCCTGTTCTGCTACTGCTTCTGCCTCTTTTTCTGGGAAGATCGAGTGCTCTATCGCTAGGGG
ACCACCCTTTAAAGAGATCGCAATCTGAATCTTGGTTTCATTTGTAATACGCTTTACTAGGGCTTTCTGC
TCTGTCATCTTTGCCTTCGTTTATCTTGCCTGCTCATTTTTTAGTATATTCTTCGAAGAAATCACATTAC
TTTATATAATGTATAATTCATTATGTGATAATGCCAATCGCTAAGAAAAAAAAAGAGTCATCCGCTAGGT
GGAAAAAAAAAATGAAAATCATTACCGAGGCATAAAAAAATATAGAGTGTACTAGGATCGCTTGCCTGTA
ACTTACACGCGCCTCGTATCTTTTAATGATGGAATAATTTGGGAATTTACTCTGTGTTTATTTATTTTTA
TGTTTTGTATTTGGATTTTAGAAAGTAAATAAAGAAGGTAGAAGAGTTACGGAATGAAGAAAAAAAAATA
AACAAAGGTTTAAAAAATTTCAACAAAAAGCGTACTTTACATATATATTTATTAGACAAGAAAAGCAGAT
TAAATAGATATACATTCGATTAACGATAAGTAAAATGTAAAATCACAGGATTTTCGTGTGTGGTCTTCTA
CACAGACAAGATGAAACAATTCGGCATTAATACCTGAGAGCAGGACGAGCAAGATAAAAGGTAGTATTTG
TTGGCGATCCCCCTAGAGTCTTTTACATCTTCGGAAAACAAAAACTATTTTTTCTTTAATTTCTTTTTTT
ACTTTCTATTTTTAATTTATATATTTATATTAAAAAATTTAAATTATAATTATTTTTATAGCACGTGATG
CTCGCTGAAGACGAGCTAGCTCCTGAGACCTGAGACGAGACGAGACAGCCTGAGAATGGATGCGAGTAAT
GAGCTCGGCACAAAATCACCACTCGATACAGGCAGCCCATCAGTCCTGGACGGCGTCAGCGGGAGAGCCG
TTGTAAGGCGGCAGACTTTGCTCATGTTACCGATGCTATTCGGAAGAACGGCAACTAAGCTGCCGGGTTT
GAAACACGGATGATCTCGCGGAGGGTAGCATGTTGATTGTAACGATGACAGAGCGTTGCTGCCTGTGATC
ACCGCTCCTCTAGAGTCGACTTGCAGGCATGCAAGCTTAGCAAGCGAACCGGAATTGCCAGCTGGGGCGC
CCTCTGGTAAGGTTGGGAAGCCCTGCAAAGTAAACTGGATGGCTTTCTTGCCGCCAAGGATCTGATGGCG
CAGGGGATCAATATCTGATCAAGAGACAGGATGAGGATCGTTTCGCATGAGGGAAGCGGTGATCGCCGAA
GTATCGACTCAACTATCAGAGGTAGTTGGC
